Addgene plasmid #62907: pcDNA3-Flag-IDH1-R132H
Purpose: Expresses R132 mutant IDH1 in mammalian cells
Depositing lab: Yue Xiong. Depositing organization: University of North Carolina at Chapel Hill. Publication: Glioma-derived mutations in IDH1 dominantly inhibit IDH1 catalytic activity and induce HIF-1alpha. Zhao S, Lin Y, Xu W, Jiang W, Zha Z, Wang P, Yu W, Li Z, Gong L, Peng Y, Ding J, Lei Q, Guan KL, Xiong Y. Science. 2009 Apr 10;324(5924):261-5. doi: 10.1126/science.1170944. PubMed 19359588.
Backbone
  Vector backbone: pcDNA3
  Backbone manufacturer: Invitrogen
  Backbone size w/o insert (bp): 5473
  Vector type: Mammalian Expression
  Selectable markers: G418
Growth in bacteria
  Bacterial resistance: Ampicillin, 100 μg/mL
  Growth temperature: 37°C
  Growth strain: DH5alpha
  Copy number: Unknown
Gene/Insert
  Gene/Insert name: IDH1 (alt name: Isocitrate Dehydrogenase)
  Species: H. sapiens (human)
  Mutation: Deleted Arg132 (R132)
  GenBank ID: NG_023319.2
  Entrez Gene: IDH1 (a.k.a. HEL-216, HEL-S-26, IDCD, IDH, IDP, IDPC, PICD)
  Tag / fusion protein: Flag (C terminal on backbone)
Terms and licenses: Academic/Nonprofit Terms; Industry Terms: Not Available to Industry
How to cite: pcDNA3-Flag-IDH1-R132H was a gift from Yue Xiong (Addgene plasmid # 62907 ; http://n2t.net/addgene:62907 ; RRID:Addgene_62907)
