[The description below was written by a language model from this plasmid's Addgene catalogue record and pLannotate feature annotations shown in this document.]
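Description:
pcDNA3-Flag-IDH1-R132H is a mammalian expression plasmid built on the Invitrogen pcDNA3 backbone that expresses a glioma-associated Arg132 mutant of human cytosolic isocitrate dehydrogenase 1 (IDH1). The sequenced record is 6,763 nt. In bacteria it replicates from a high-copy ColE1/pUC-type origin and is selected through the β-lactamase (AmpR) gene. An f1 origin is also present, which would allow single-stranded DNA production. For mammalian cells, a neomycin phosphotransferase gene driven by the SV40 enhancer/early promoter and terminated by the SV40 poly(A) signal provides G418 selection of stable transfectants.

The expression cassette consists of the CMV immediate-early enhancer and promoter, followed by a T7 promoter that could support in vitro transcription, the IDH1 coding sequence, and the bovine growth hormone polyadenylation signal. Immediately downstream of IDH1 the annotation finds a short match to a FLAG epitope, consistent with the catalogue's C-terminal Flag tag, which allows detection or immunoprecipitation of the protein separately from endogenous IDH1. A further short hit to a His-containing composite tag lies before the poly(A) signal, but it is not clear from the table whether this is in frame or translated. Other small fragment hits, such as the HIV-1 LTR, ble and lacI, are probably incidental backbone matches.

The record is inconsistent about the mutation: the name indicates an R132H substitution, whereas the mutation field says Arg132 is deleted, and the feature table does not settle this. The stated purpose is expression of R132-mutant IDH1 in mammalian cells, and the associated study concerns how tumour-derived IDH1 mutations dominantly inhibit IDH1 catalytic activity and induce HIF-1α.
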