Features (pLannotate 1.2.2; 22 found; start..end, strand, type, name):
      1..380     +  enhancer       CMV enhancer: human cytomegalovirus immediate early enhancer
    381..584     +  promoter       CMV promoter: human cytomegalovirus (CMV) immediate early promoter
    580..613     +  LTR            5' LTR (truncated) (fragment): truncated 5' long terminal repeat (LTR) from HIV-1
    629..647     +  promoter       T7 promoter: promoter for bacteriophage T7 RNA polymerase
    726..1967    +  CDS            IDH1: IDHC_HUMAN - Also known as PICD. Experimental evidence at protein level: Swiss-Prot protein existence level 1. From Homo sapiens (Human).
   1976..2000    +  CDS            3xFLAG (fragment): three tandem FLAG® epitope tags
   2059..2076    +  CDS            capTEV™ (fragment): composite tag for in vivo biotinylation, TEV protease cleavage, and 6xHis tagging
   2126..2350    +  polyA_signal   bGH poly(A) signal: bovine growth hormone polyadenylation signal
   2354..2375    +  promoter       SV40 promoter (fragment): SV40 enhancer and early promoter
   2396..2824    +  rep_origin     f1 ori (sequence partly withheld): f1 bacteriophage origin of replication; arrow indicates direction of (+) strand synthesis
   2838..3167    +  promoter       SV40 promoter: SV40 enhancer and early promoter
   3234..4025    +  CDS            neo: KKA2_KLEPN - Also known as kan, nptII. Experimental evidence at protein level: Swiss-Prot protein existence level 1. Resistance to kanamycin, neomycin, paromomycin, ribostamycin, butirosin and gentamicin B. From Klebsiella pneumoniae.
   4049..4207    +  CDS            ble (fragment): BLE_KLEPN - Experimental evidence at protein level: Swiss-Prot protein existence level 1. Binding protein with a strong affinity to the bleomycin family of antibiotics. Binds to CL990; an antimitotic-antibiotic compound. From Klebsiella pneumoniae.
   4202..4323    +  polyA_signal   SV40 poly(A) signal: SV40 polyadenylation signal
   4396..4412    -  protein_bind   lac operator: The lac repressor binds to the lac operator to inhibit transcription in E. coli. This inhibition can be relieved by adding lactose or isopropyl-β-D-thiogalactopyranoside (IPTG). lac repressor encoded by lacI
   4420..4450    -  promoter       lac promoter: promoter for the E. coli lac operon
   4465..4486    -  protein_bind   CAP binding site: CAP binding activates transcription in the presence of cAMP. E. coli catabolite activator protein
   4499..4591    -  CDS            lacI (fragment): lac repressor; lacI; The lac repressor binds to the lac operator to inhibit transcription in E. coli. This inhibition can be relieved by adding lactose or isopropyl-β-D-thiogalactopyranoside (IPTG).
   4774..5362    -  rep_origin     ori: high-copy-number ColE1/pMB1/pBR322/pUC origin of replication
   5533..6393    -  CDS            AmpR: β-lactamase; bla; confers resistance to ampicillin, carbenicillin, and related antibiotics
   6394..6498    -  promoter       AmpR promoter: bla
   6557..6609    -  misc_feature   bom (fragment): basis of mobility region from pBR322
>Addgene plasmid #62907 | pcDNA3-Flag-IDH1-R132H | addgene full sequence | sequence record 258707 | Addgene NGS Result
GACATTGATTATTGACTAGTTATTAATAGTAATCAATTACGGGGTCATTAGTTCATAGCCCATATATGGA
GTTCCGCGTTACATAACTTACGGTAAATGGCCCGCCTGGCTGACCGCCCAACGACCCCCGCCCATTGACG
TCAATAATGACGTATGTTCCCATAGTAACGCCAATAGGGACTTTCCATTGACGTCAATGGGTGGAGTATT
TACGGTAAACTGCCCACTTGGCAGTACATCAAGTGTATCATATGCCAAGTACGCCCCCTATTGACGTCAA
TGACGGTAAATGGCCCGCCTGGCATTATGCCCAGTACATGACCTTATGGGACTTTCCTACTTGGCAGTAC
ATCTACGTATTAGTCATCGCTATTACCATGGTGATGCGGTTTTGGCAGTACATCAATGGGCGTGGATAGC
GGTTTGACTCACGGGGATTTCCAAGTCTCCACCCCATTGACGTCAATGGGAGTTTGTTTTGGCACCAAAA
TCAACGGGACTTTCCAAAATGTCGTAACAACTCCGCCCCATTGACGCAAATGGGCGGTAGGCGTGTACGG
TGGGAGGTCTATATAAGCAGAGCTCTCTGGCTAACTAGAGAACCCACTGCTTACTGGCTTATCGAAATTA
ATACGACTCACTATAGGGAGACCCAAGCTGGCTAGCGTTTAAACGGGCCCTCTAGACTCGAGCGGCCGCC
ACTGTGCTGGATATCTGCAGAATTCATGTCCAAAAAAATCAGTGGCGGTTCTGTGGTAGAGATGCAAGGA
GATGAAATGACACGAATCATTTGGGAATTGATTAAAGAGAAACTCATTTTTCCCTACGTGGAATTGGATC
TACATAGCTATGATTTAGGCATAGAGAATCGTGATGCCACCAACGACCAAGTCACCAAGGATGCCGCAGA
AGCTATAAAGAAGCATAATGTTGGCGTCAAATGTGCCACTATCACTCCTGATGAGAAGAGGGTTGAGGAG
TTCAAGTTGAAACAAATGTGGAAATCACCAAATGGCACCATACGAAATATTCTGGGTGGCACGGTCTTCA
GAGAAGCCATTATCTGCAAAAATATCCCCCGGCTTGTGAGTGGATGGGTAAAACCTATCATCATAGGTCA
TCATGCTTATGGGGATCAATACAGAGCAACTGATTTTGTTGTTCCTGGGCCTGGAAAAGTAGAGATAACC
TACACACCAAGTGACGGAACCCAAAAGGTGACATACCTGGTACATAACTTTGAAGAAGGTGGTGGTGTTG
CCATGGGGATGTATAATCAAGATAAGTCAATTGAAGATTTTGCACACAGTTCCTTCCAAATGGCTCTGTC
TAAGGGTTGGCCTTTGTATCTGAGCACCAAAAACACTATTCTGAAGAAATATGATGGGCGTTTTAAAGAC
ATCTTTCAGGAGATATATGACAAGCAGTACAAGTCCCAGTTTGAAGCTCAAAAGATCTGGTATGAGCATA
GGCTCATCGACGACATGGTGGCCCAAGCTATGAAATCAGAGGGAGGCTTCATCTGGGCCTGTAAAAACTA
TGATGGTGACGTGCAGTCGGACTCTGTGGCCCAAGGGTATGGCTCTCTCGGCATGATGACCAGCGTGCTG
GTTTGTCCAGATGGCAAGACAGTAGAAGCAGAGGCTGCCCACGGGACTGTAACCCGACACTACCGCATGT
ACCAGAAAGGACAGGAGACGTCCACCAATCCCATTGCTTCCATTTTTGCCTGGACCAGAGGGTTAGCCCA
CAGAGCAAAGCTTGATAACAATAAAGAGCTTGCCTTCTTTGCAAATGCTTTGGAAGAAGTCTCTATTGAG
ACAATTGAGGCTGGCTTCATGACCAAGGACTTGGCTGCTTGCATTAAAGGTTTACCCAATGTGCAACGTT
CTGACTACTTGAATACATTTGAGTTCATGGATAAACTTGGAGAAAACTTGAAGATCAAACTAGCTCAGGC
CAAACTTGTGGATCCCGATTACAAGGATGACGACGATAAGTAGAAGCTTTCTAGAACAAAAACTCATCTC
AGAAGAGGATCTGAATAGCGCCGTCGACCATCATCATCATCATCATTGAGTTTAAACGGTCTCCAGCTTA
AGTTTAAACCGCTGATCAGCCTCGACTGTGCCTTCTAGTTGCCAGCCATCTGTTGTTTGCCCCTCCCCCG
TGCCTTCCTTGACCCTGGAAGGTGCCACTCCCACTGTCCTTTCCTAATAAAATGAGGAAATTGCATCGCA
TTGTCTGAGTAGGTGTCATTCTATTCTGGGGGGTGGGGTGGGGCAGGACAGCAAGGGGGAGGATTGGGAA
GACAATAGCAGGCATGCTGGGGATGCGGTGGGCTCTATGGCTTCTGAGGCGGAAAGAACCAGCTGGGGCT
CTAGGGGGTATCCCC
[124 nt withheld, positions 2396-2519]
C
[91 nt withheld, positions 2521-2611]
A
[49 nt withheld, positions 2613-2661]
CCTTTGACGTTGGAGTCCACGTTCTTT
[37 nt withheld, positions 2689-2725]
ACCCTATCTCGGTCTATTCTTTTGATTTATAAGGGATTTTGCCGATTTCGGCCTATTGGTTAAAAAATGA
GCTGATTTAACAAAAATTTAACGCGAATTAATTCTGTGGAATGTGTGTCAGTTAGGGTGTGGAAAGTCCC
CAGGCTCCCCAGCAGGCAGAAGTATGCAAAGCATGCATCTCAATTAGTCAGCAACCAGGTGTGGAAAGTC
CCCAGGCTCCCCAGCAGGCAGAAGTATGCAAAGCATGCATCTCAATTAGTCAGCAACCATAGTCCCGCCC
CTAACTCCGCCCATCCCGCCCCTAACTCCGCCCAGTTCCGCCCATTCTCCGCCCCATGGCTGACTAATTT
TTTTTATTTATGCAGAGGCCGAGGCCGCCTCTGCCTCTGAGCTATTCCAGAAGTAGTGAGGAGGCTTTTT
TGGAGGCCTAGGCTTTTGCAAAAAGCTCCCGGGAGCTTGTATATCCATTTTCGGATCTGATCAAGAGACA
GGATGAGGATCGTTTCGCATGATTGAACAAGATGGATTGCACGCAGGTTCTCCGGCCGCTTGGGTGGAGA
GGCTATTCGGCTATGACTGGGCACAACAGACAATCGGCTGCTCTGATGCCGCCGTGTTCCGGCTGTCAGC
GCAGGGGCGCCCGGTTCTTTTTGTCAAGACCGACCTGTCCGGTGCCCTGAATGAACTGCAGGACGAGGCA
GCGCGGCTATCGTGGCTGGCCACGACGGGCGTTCCTTGCGCAGCTGTGCTCGACGTTGTCACTGAAGCGG
GAAGGGACTGGCTGCTATTGGGCGAAGTGCCGGGGCAGGATCTCCTGTCATCTCACCTTGCTCCTGCCGA
GAAAGTATCCATCATGGCTGATGCAATGCGGCGGCTGCATACGCTTGATCCGGCTACCTGCCCATTCGAC
CACCAAGCGAAACATCGCATCGAGCGAGCACGTACTCGGATGGAAGCCGGTCTTGTCGATCAGGATGATC
TGGACGAAGAGCATCAGGGGCTCGCGCCAGCCGAACTGTTCGCCAGGCTCAAGGCGCGCATGCCCGACGG
CGAGGATCTCGTCGTGACCCATGGCGATGCCTGCTTGCCGAATATCATGGTGGAAAATGGCCGCTTTTCT
GGATTCATCGACTGTGGCCGGCTGGGTGTGGCGGACCGCTATCAGGACATAGCGTTGGCTACCCGTGATA
TTGCTGAAGAGCTTGGCGGCGAATGGGCTGACCGCTTCCTCGTGCTTTACGGTATCGCCGCTCCCGATTC
GCAGCGCATCGCCTTCTATCGCCTTCTTGACGAGTTCTTCTGAGCGGGACTCTGGGGTTCGAAATGACCG
ACCAAGCGACGCCCAACCTGCCATCACGAGATTTCGATTCCACCGCCGCCTTCTATGAAAGGTTGGGCTT
CGGAATCGTTTTCCGGGACGCCGGCTGGATGATCCTCCAGCGCGGGGATCTCATGCTGGAGTTCTTCGCC
CACCCCAACTTGTTTATTGCAGCTTATAATGGTTACAAATAAAGCAATAGCATCACAAATTTCACAAATA
AAGCATTTTTTTCACTGCATTCTAGTTGTGGTTTGTCCAAACTCATCAATGTATCTTATCATGTCTGTAT
ACCGTCGACCTCTAGCTAGAGCTTGGCGTAATCATGGTCATAGCTGTTTCCTGTGTGAAATTGTTATCCG
CTCACAATTCCACACAACATACGAGCCGGAAGCATAAAGTGTAAAGCCTGGGGTGCCTAATGAGTGAGCT
AACTCACATTAATTGCGTTGCGCTCACTGCCCGCTTTCCAGTCGGGAAACCTGTCGTGCCAGCTGCATTA
ATGAATCGGCCAACGCGCGGGGAGAGGCGGTTTGCGTATTGGGCGCTCTTCCGCTTCCTCGCTCACTGAC
TCGCTGCGCTCGGTCGTTCGGCTGCGGCGAGCGGTATCAGCTCACTCAAAGGCGGTAATACGGTTATCCA
CAGAATCAGGGGATAACGCAGGAAAGAACATGTGAGCAAAAGGCCAGCAAAAGGCCAGGAACCGTAAAAA
GGCCGCGTTGCTGGCGTTTTTCCATAGGCTCCGCCCCCCTGACGAGCATCACAAAAATCGACGCTCAAGT
CAGAGGTGGCGAAACCCGACAGGACTATAAAGATACCAGGCGTTTCCCCCTGGAAGCTCCCTCGTGCGCT
CTCCTGTTCCGACCCTGCCGCTTACCGGATACCTGTCCGCCTTTCTCCCTTCGGGAAGCGTGGCGCTTTC
TCATAGCTCACGCTGTAGGTATCTCAGTTCGGTGTAGGTCGTTCGCTCCAAGCTGGGCTGTGTGCACGAA
CCCCCCGTTCAGCCCGACCGCTGCGCCTTATCCGGTAACTATCGTCTTGAGTCCAACCCGGTAAGACACG
ACTTATCGCCACTGGCAGCAGCCACTGGTAACAGGATTAGCAGAGCGAGGTATGTAGGCGGTGCTACAGA
GTTCTTGAAGTGGTGGCCTAACTACGGCTACACTAGAAGAACAGTATTTGGTATCTGCGCTCTGCTGAAG
CCAGTTACCTTCGGAAAAAGAGTTGGTAGCTCTTGATCCGGCAAACAAACCACCGCTGGTAGCGGTGGTT
TTTTTGTTTGCAAGCAGCAGATTACGCGCAGAAAAAAAGGATCTCAAGAAGATCCTTTGATCTTTTCTAC
GGGGTCTGACGCTCAGTGGAACGAAAACTCACGTTAAGGGATTTTGGTCATGAGATTATCAAAAAGGATC
TTCACCTAGATCCTTTTAAATTAAAAATGAAGTTTTAAATCAATCTAAAGTATATATGAGTAAACTTGGT
CTGACAGTTACCAATGCTTAATCAGTGAGGCACCTATCTCAGCGATCTGTCTATTTCGTTCATCCATAGT
TGCCTGACTCCCCGTCGTGTAGATAACTACGATACGGGAGGGCTTACCATCTGGCCCCAGTGCTGCAATG
ATACCGCGAGACCCACGCTCACCGGCTCCAGATTTATCAGCAATAAACCAGCCAGCCGGAAGGGCCGAGC
GCAGAAGTGGTCCTGCAACTTTATCCGCCTCCATCCAGTCTATTAATTGTTGCCGGGAAGCTAGAGTAAG
TAGTTCGCCAGTTAATAGTTTGCGCAACGTTGTTGCCATTGCTACAGGCATCGTGGTGTCACGCTCGTCG
TTTGGTATGGCTTCATTCAGCTCCGGTTCCCAACGATCAAGGCGAGTTACATGATCCCCCATGTTGTGCA
AAAAAGCGGTTAGCTCCTTCGGTCCTCCGATCGTTGTCAGAAGTAAGTTGGCCGCAGTGTTATCACTCAT
GGTTATGGCAGCACTGCATAATTCTCTTACTGTCATGCCATCCGTAAGATGCTTTTCTGTGACTGGTGAG
TACTCAACCAAGTCATTCTGAGAATAGTGTATGCGGCGACCGAGTTGCTCTTGCCCGGCGTCAATACGGG
ATAATACCGCGCCACATAGCAGAACTTTAAAAGTGCTCATCATTGGAAAACGTTCTTCGGGGCGAAAACT
CTCAAGGATCTTACCGCTGTTGAGATCCAGTTCGATGTAACCCACTCGTGCACCCAACTGATCTTCAGCA
TCTTTTACTTTCACCAGCGTTTCTGGGTGAGCAAAAACAGGAAGGCAAAATGCCGCAAAAAAGGGAATAA
GGGCGACACGGAAATGTTGAATACTCATACTCTTCCTTTTTCAATATTATTGAAGCATTTATCAGGGTTA
TTGTCTCATGAGCGGATACATATTTGAATGTATTTAGAAAAATAAACAAATAGGGGTTCCGCGCACATTT
CCCCGAAAAGTGCCACCTGACGTCGACGGATCGGGAGATCTCCCGATCCCCTATGGTGCACTCTCAGTAC
AATCTGCTCTGATGCCGCATAGTTAAGCCAGTATCTGCTCCCTGCTTGTGTGTTGGAGGTCGCTGAGTAG
TGCGCGAGCAAAATTTAAGCTACAACAAGGCAAGGCTTGACCGACAATTGCATGAAGAATCTGCTTAGGG
TTAGGCGTTTTGCGCTGCTTCGCGATGTACGGGCCAGATATACGCGTT
