>Addgene plasmid #62907 | pcDNA3-Flag-IDH1-R132H | addgene partial sequence | sequence record 141602 | CMV-F 5'-CGCAAATGGGCGGTAGGCGTG-3'
GCTTTAGCGACTCTCTGGCTACTAGAGAACCCACTGCCTTACTGGCTTATCGAAATTAATACGACTCACT
ATAGGGAGACCCAAGCTGGCTAGCGTTTAAACGGGCCCTCTAGACTCGAGCGGCCGCCACTGTGCTGGAT
ATCTGCAGAATTCATGTCCAAAAAAATCAGTGGCGGTTCTGTGGTAGAGATGCAAGGAGATGAAATGACA
CGAATCATTTGGGAATTGATTAAAGAGAAACTCATTTTTCCCTACGTGGAATTGGATCTACATAGCTATG
ATTTAGGCATAGAGAATCGTGATGCCACCAACGACCAAGTCACCAAGGATGCCGCAGAAGCTATAAAGAA
GCATAATGTTGGCGTCAAATGTGCCACTATCACTCCTGATGAGAAGAGGGTTGAGGAGTTCAAGTTGAAA
CAAATGTGGAAATCACCAAATGGCACCATACGAAATATTCTGGGTGGCACGGTCTTCAGAGAAGCCATTA
TCTGCAAAAATATCCCCCGGCTTGTGAGTGGATGGGTAAAACCTATCATCATAGGTCATCATGCTTATGG
GGATCAATACAGAGCAACTGATTTTGTTGTTCCTGGGCCTGGAAAAGTAGAGATAACCTACACACCAAGT
GACGGAACCCAAAAGGTGACATACCTGGTACATAACTTTGAAGAAGGTGGTGGTGTTGCCATGGGGATGT
ATAATCAAGATAAGTCAATTGAAGATTTTGCACACAGTTCCTTCCAAATGGCTCTGTCTAAGGGTTGGCC
TTTGTATCTGAGCACCAAAAACACTATTCTGAAGAAATATGATGGGCGTTTTAAAGACATCTTTCAGGAG
ATATATGACAAGCAGTACAAGTCCCAGTTTGAAAGCTCAAAAGATCTGGTATGAGCATAGGCTCATCGAC
GACATGGTGGCCCAAGCTATGAAATCAGA
