>Addgene plasmid #62907 | pcDNA3-Flag-IDH1-R132H | addgene partial sequence | sequence record 141604 | BGH-rev 5'-TAGAAGGCACAGTCGAGG-3'
TCAATGATGATGATGATGATGGTCGACGGCGCTATTCAGATCCTCTTCTGAGATGAGTTTTTGTTCTAGA
AAGCTTCTACTTATCGTCGTCATCCTTGTAATCGGGATCCACAAGTTTGGCCTGAGCTAGTTTGATCTTC
AAGTTTTCTCCAAGTTTATCCATGAACTCAAATGTATTCAAGTAGTCAGAACGTTGCACATTGGGTAAAC
CTTTAATGCAAGCAGCCAAGTCCTTGGTCATGAAGCCAGCCTCAATTGTCTCAATAGAGACTTCTTCCAA
AGCATTTGCAAAGAAGGCAAGCTCTTTATTGTTATCAAGCTTTGCTCTGTGGGCTAACCCTCTGGTCCAG
GCAAAAATGGAAGCAATGGGATTGGTGGACGTCTCCTGTCCTTTCTGGTACATGCGGTAGTGTCGGGTTA
CAGTCCCGTGGGCAGCCTCTGCTTCTACTGTCTTGCCATCTGGACAAACCAGCACGCTGGTCATCATGCC
GAGAGAGCCATACCCTTGGGCCACAGAGTCCGACTGCACGTCACCATCATAGTTTTTACAGGCCCAGATG
AAGCCTCCCTCTGATTTCATAGCTTGGGCCACCATGTCGTCGATGAGCCTATGCTCATACCAGATCTTTT
GAGCTTCAAACTGGGACTTGTACTGCTTGTCATATATCTCCTGAAAGATGTCTTTAAAACGCCCATCATA
TTTCTTCAGAATAGTGTTTTTGGTGCTCAGATACAAAGGCCAACCCTTAGACAGAGCCATTTGGAAGGAA
CTGTGTGCAAAATCTTCAATTGACTTATCTTGATTATACATCCCCATGGCAACACCACCACCTTCTTCAA
AGTTATGTACC
